Addgene plasmid #63334: pFusX2-52
Purpose: Encodes RVD positions 4-6 in TALEN assembly
Depositing lab: Stephen Ekker. Depositing organization: Mayo Foundation for Medical Education and Research. Publication: FusX: A rapid one-step TALE assembly system for genome science. Ma AC, McNulty MS, Tanya PL, Jarryd CM, Martinez-Galvez G, Argue DP, Lee HB, Urban MD, Bullard CE, Blackburn PR, Man TK, Clark KJ, Ekker SC. Hum Gene Ther. 2016 Jun;27(6):451-63. doi: 10.1089/hum.2015.172 PubMed 26854857.
Backbone
  Vector backbone: FusX2
  Backbone size w/o insert (bp): 3006
  Vector type: TALEN
Growth in bacteria
  Bacterial resistance: Spectinomycin, 50 μg/mL
  Growth temperature: 37°C
  Growth strain: DH5alpha
  Copy number: High Copy
Gene/Insert
  Gene/Insert name: NG NI NG (alt name: X2_TAT)
  Species: Synthetic
  Mutation: none
  Cloning method: Restriction Enzyme; 5′ cloning site BsaI (destroyed during cloning); 3′ cloning site BsaI (destroyed during cloning)
  Sequencing primers: 5′ pCR8_F1; 3′ pCR8_R1
Terms and licenses: Academic/Nonprofit Terms; Industry Terms: Not Available to Industry
How to cite: pFusX2-52 was a gift from Stephen Ekker (Addgene plasmid # 63334 ; http://n2t.net/addgene:63334 ; RRID:Addgene_63334)
