[The description below was written by a language model from this plasmid's Addgene catalogue record.]
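Description:
pFusX2-52 is a bacterial library plasmid from the FusX system, a set of pre-assembled intermediates designed for rapid one-step construction of TALE repeat arrays. It is built on the FusX2 backbone (about 3 kb without insert), is maintained at high copy number in standard E. coli cloning strains, and is selected with spectinomycin. No feature table is available, so the origin of replication and the exact layout of the backbone elements are not stated in the record.

The insert is a synthetic trimer of TALE repeats carrying the repeat-variable diresidues NG, NI and NG, alternatively named X2_TAT. Under the standard TALE code, NG recognises thymine and NI recognises adenine, so this module specifies the DNA triplet T-A-T. Within the FusX scheme it supplies RVD positions 4 to 6 of the final array, which means it is one member of a collection covering the possible triplets at that position; the user picks the plasmid whose triplet matches the corresponding bases of the target site. The trimer was cloned in with BsaI, a type IIS enzyme, and those sites were destroyed in the process, consistent with Golden Gate-style assembly in which modules are joined in a defined order through position-specific overhangs. The record does not specify which enzyme releases the module in the later assembly step.

The plasmid carries no stated promoter or expression elements of its own and functions as a building block: combined with the modules for the other positions and a receiver vector, it contributes to full-length TALENs or other TALE fusions for genome editing.
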