>Addgene plasmid #63334 | pFusX2-52 | depositor partial sequence | sequence record 105186 | pFusX2_TAT
AGTCTTAAGCGTCTCCCTGACCCCGGACCAAGTGGTGGCTATCGCCAGCAACGGTGGCGGCAAGCAAGCG
CTCGAAACGGTGCAGCGGCTGTTGCCGGTGCTGTGCCAGGACCATGGCCTGACCCCGGACCAAGTGGTGG
CTATCGCCAGCAACATTGGCGGCAAGCAAGCGCTCGAAACGGTGCAGCGGCTGTTGCCGGTGCTGTGCCA
GGACCATGGCCTGACCCCGGACCAAGTGGTGGCTATCGCCAGCAACGGTGGCGGCAAGCAAGCGCTCGAA
ACGGTGCAGCGGCTGTTGCCGGTGCTGTGCCAGGACCATGGCGAGACGTC
