>Addgene plasmid #63334 | pFusX2-52 | depositor partial sequence | sequence record 105187 | FusX2
CGTCTCCCTGACCCCGGACCAAGTGGTGGCTATCGAGACCGGCGCCGCTACGGGCGCGTCCCATTCGCCA
TTCAGGCTGCGCAACTGTTGGGAAGGGCGATCGGTGCGGGCTCTTCGCTATTACGCCAGCTGGCGAAAGG
GGGATGTGCTGCAAGGCGATTAAGTTGGGAACGCCAGGGTTTTCCCAGTCACGACGTTGTAAAACGACGG
CCAGTGAGCGCGCGTAATCGACTCACTATAGGGCGAATTGGGTACCGGGCCCCCCCTCGAGGTCCTCCAG
CTTTTGTTCCCTTTAGTGAGGGTTAATTGCGCGCTTGGCGTAATCATGGTCATAGCTGTTTCCTGTGTGA
AATTGTTATCCGCTCACAATTCCACACAACATACGAGCCGGAAGCATAAAGTGTAAAGCCTGGGGTGCCT
AATGAGTGAGCTAACTCACATTAATTGCGTTGCGCTCACTGCCCGCTTTCCACCGGTGGTCTCTGGCGGC
AAGCAAGCGCTCGAAACGGTGCAGCGGCTGTTGCCGGTGCTGTGCCAGGACCATGGCGAGACGTCTAGAC
CAGCCAGGACAGAAATGCCTCGACTTCGCTGCTACCCAAGGTTGCCGGGTGACGCACACCGTGGAAACGG
ATGAAGGCACGAACCCAGTGGACATAAGCCTGTTCGGTTCGTAAGCTGTAATGCAAGTAGCGTATGCGCT
CACGCAACTGGTCCAGAACCTTGACCGAACGCAGCGGTGGTAACGGCGCAGTGGCGGTTTTCATGGCTTG
TTATGACTGTTTTTTTGGGGTACAGTCTATGCCTCGGGCATCCAAGCAGCAAGCGCGTTACGCCGTGGGT
CGATGTTTGATGTTATGGAGCAGCAACGATGTTACGCAGCAGGGCAGTCGCCCTAAAACAAAGTTAAACA
TTATGAGGGAAGCGGTGATCGCCGAAGTATCGACTCAACTATCAGAGGTAGTTGGCGTCATCGAGCGCCA
TCTCGAACCGACGTTGCTGGCCGTACATTTGTACGGCTCCGCAGTGGATGGCGGCCTGAAGCCACACAGT
GATATTGATTTGCTGGTTACGGTGACCGTAAGGCTTGATGAAACAACGCGGCGAGCTTTGATCAACGACC
TTTTGGAAACTTCGGCTTCCCCTGGAGAGAGCGAGATTCTCCGCGCTGTAGAAGTCACCATTGTTGTGCA
CGACGACATCATTCCGTGGCGTTATCCAGCTAAGCGCGAACTGCAATTTGGAGAATGGCAGCGCAATGAC
ATTCTTGCAGGTATCTTCGAGCCAGCCACGATCGACATTGATCTGGCTATCTTGCTGACAAAAGCAAGAG
AACATAGCGTTGCCTTGGTAGGTCCAGCGGCGGAGGAACTCTTTGATCCGGTTCCTGAACAGGATCTATT
TGAGGCGCTAAATGAAACCTTAACGCTATGGAACTCGCCGCCCGACTGGGCTGGCGATGAGCGAAATGTA
GTGCTTACGTTGTCCCGCATTTGGTACAGCGCAGTAACCGGCAAAATCGCGCCGAAGGATGTCGCTGCCG
ACTGGGCAATGGAGCGCCTGCCGGCCCAGTATCAGCCCGTCATACTTGAAGCTAGACAGGCTTATCTTGG
ACAAGAAGAAGATCGCTTGGCCTCGCGCGCAGATCAGTTGGAAGAATTTGTCCACTACGTGAAAGGCGAG
ATCACCAAGGTAGTCGGCAAATAACCCTCGAGCCACCCATGACCAAAATCCCTTAACGTGAGTTACGCGT
CGTTCCACTGAGCGTCAGACCCCGTAGAAAAGATCAAAGGATCTTCTTGAGATCCTTTTTTTCTGCGCGT
AATCTGCTGCTTGCAAACAAAAAAACCACCGCTACCAGCGGTGGTTTGTTTGCCGGATCAAGAGCTACCA
ACTCTTTTTCCGAAGGTAACTGGCTTCAGCAGAGCGCAGATACCAAATACTGTCCTTCTAGTGTAGCCGT
AGTTAGGCCACCACTTCAAGAACTCTGTAGCACCGCCTACATACCTCGCTCTGCTAATCCTGTTACCAGT
GGCTGCTGCCAGTGGCGATAAGTCGTGTCTTACCGGGTTGGACTCAAGACGATAGTTACCGGATAAGGCG
CAGCGGTCGGGCTGAACGGGGGGTTCGTGCACACAGCCCAGCTTGGAGCGAACGACCTACACCGAACTGA
GATACCTACAGCGTGAGCATTGAGAAAGCGCCACGCTTCCCGAAGGGAGAAAGGCGGACAGGTATCCGGT
AAGCGGCAGGGTCGGAACAGGAGAGCGCACGAGGGAGCTTCCAGGGGGAAACGCCTGGTATCTTTATAGT
CCTGTCGGGTTTCGCCACCTCTGACTTGAGCGTCGATTTTTGTGATGCTCGTCAGGGGGGCGGAGCCTAT
GGAAAAACGCCAGCAACGCGGCCTTTTTACGGTTCCTGGCCTTTTGCTGGCCTTTTGCTCACATGTTCTT
TCCTGCGTTATCCCCTGATTCTGTGGATAACCGTATTACCGCCTTTGAGTGAGCTGATACCGCTCGCCGC
AGCCGAACGACCGAGCGCAGCGAGTCAGTGAGCGAGGAAGCGGAAGAGCGCCCAATACGCAAACCGCCTC
TCCCCGCGCGTTGGCCGATTCATTAATGCAGCTGGCACGACAGGTTTCCCGACTGGAAAGCGGGCAGTGA
GCGCAACGCAATTAATACGCGTACCGCTAGCCAGGAAGAGTTTGTAGAAACGCAAAAAGGCCATCCGTCA
GGATGGCCTTCTGCTTAGTTTGATGCCTGGCAGTTTATGGCGGGCGTCCTGCCCGCCACCCTCCGGGCCG
TTGCTTCACAACGTTCAAATCCGCTCCCGGCGGATTTGTCCTACTCAGGAGAGCGTTCACCGACAAACAA
CAGATAAAACGAAAGGCCCAGTCTTCCGACTGAGCCTTTCGTTTTATTTGATGCCTGGCAGTTCCCTACT
CTCGCGTTAACGCTAGCATGGATGTTTTCCCAGTCACGACGTTGTAAAACGACGGCCAGTCTTAAG
