>Addgene plasmid #63334 | pFusX2-52 | addgene partial sequence | sequence record 115464 | pCR8_R1 5'-cgaaccgaacaggcttatgt-3'
GTCACCCGGCAACCTTGGGTAGCAGCGAAGTCGAGGCATTTCTGTCCTGGCTGGTCTAGACGTCTCGCCA
TGGTCCTGGCACAGCACCGGCAACAGCCGCTGCACCGTTTCGAGCGCTTGCTTGCCGCCACCGTTGCTGG
CGATAGCCACCACTTGGTCCGGGGTCAGGCCATGGTCCTGGCACAGCACCGGCAACAGCCGCTGCACCGT
TTCGAGCGCTTGCTTGCCGCCAATGTTGCTGGCGATAGCCACCACTTGGTCCGGGGTCAGGCCATGGTCC
TGGCACAGCACCGGCAACAGCCGCTGCACCGTTTCGAGCGCTTGCTTGCCGCCACCGTTGCTGGCGATAG
CCACCACTTGGTCCGGGGTCAGGGAGACGCTTAAGACTGGCCGTCGTTTTACAACGTCGTGACTGGGAAA
ACATCCATGCTAGCGTTAACGCGAGAGTAGGGAACTGCCAGGCATCAAATAAAACGAAAGGCTCAGTCGG
AAGACTGGGCCTTTCGTTTTATCTGTTGTTTGTCGGTGAACGCTCTCCTGAGTAGGACAAATCCGCCGGG
AGCGGATTTGAACGTTGTGAAGCAACGGCCCGGAGGGTGGCGGGCAGGACGCCCGCCATAAACTGCCAGG
CATCAAACTAAGCAGAAGGCCATCCTGACGGATGGCCTTTTTGCGTTT
